Addgene plasmid #8409: pMTH PKC alpha
Depositing lab: Frederic Mushinski. Publication: Phorbol ester-induced myeloid differentiation is mediated by protein kinase C-alpha and -delta and not by protein kinase C-beta II, -epsilon, -zeta, and -eta. Mischak H, Pierce JH, Goodnight J, Kazanietz MG, Blumberg PM, Mushinski JF. J Biol Chem 1993 Sep 25;268(27):20110-5. PubMed 8376369.
Backbone
  Vector backbone: pMTH
  Backbone size w/o insert (bp): 11500
  Vector type: Mammalian Expression
  Selectable markers: Neomycin (select with G418)
Growth in bacteria
  Bacterial resistance: Ampicillin, 100 μg/mL
  Growth temperature: 37°C
  Growth strain: DH5alpha
  Copy number: High Copy
Gene/Insert
  Gene/Insert name: Mouse Protein Kinase C alpha (alt names: Protein Kinase C alpha; PKC alpha)
  Species: M. musculus (mouse)
  Insert size (bp): 2500
  GenBank ID: M25811
  Entrez Gene: Prkca (a.k.a. Pkca)
  Cloning method: Restriction Enzyme
  Sequencing primers: 5′ n/a
Resource information
  A portion of this plasmid was derived from a plasmid made by: The pMTH backbone was a gift from Dr. Michael Kuehl (backbone map uploaded here). PKC alpha was a gift from Dr. Stefan Rose-John.
Terms and licenses: Academic/Nonprofit Terms; Industry Terms: Not Available to Industry
How to cite: pMTH PKC alpha was a gift from Frederic Mushinski (Addgene plasmid # 8409 ; http://n2t.net/addgene:8409 ; RRID:Addgene_8409)
