[The description below was written by a language model from this plasmid's Addgene catalogue record.]
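Description:
pMTH PKC alpha is a mammalian expression plasmid carrying the mouse protein kinase C alpha cDNA (Prkca), an insert of about 2.5 kb placed by restriction-enzyme cloning into the pMTH backbone, which is itself about 11.5 kb. In bacteria the plasmid is maintained at high copy number under ampicillin selection. In mammalian cells a neomycin resistance marker allows G418 selection, so stable transfectants that overexpress the kinase can be isolated. The record gives no feature table and does not state which promoter drives the insert, what polyadenylation signal is used, or which origin of replication is present. It also lists no epitope tags, fusion partners or reporters, so the insert appears to be the untagged PKC alpha coding sequence, although this cannot be confirmed from the fields provided.

PKC alpha is a conventional, calcium- and diacylglycerol-dependent member of the protein kinase C family and a major cellular receptor for phorbol esters. The associated publication compared individual PKC isoforms for their ability to mediate phorbol ester-induced myeloid differentiation, and it attributed that response to the alpha and delta isoforms rather than to beta II, epsilon, zeta or eta. This points to the construct's typical use, which is isoform-specific overexpression of PKC alpha in mammalian cell lines. The goal of such experiments is to work out which PKC family members are responsible for a given phorbol ester-dependent or signalling phenotype. The record notes that both the backbone and the PKC alpha cDNA were obtained from other laboratories before being combined in this plasmid.
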