>Addgene plasmid #8409 | pMTH PKC alpha | addgene partial sequence | sequence record 17001 | MT1-F 5'-gctgtcctctaagcgtcacc-3'
CACTCCGAAACCTTCTCCTCACTTACTCCGTAGCTCCAGCTTCACCAGATCCTCTAGAGTCGACCTGCAN
CCCAAGCTCGCGGATCAATTCCGGTTTTTTTTAGCCTTAAATTTTTATGGTTAAGGATCACTTCCCACTG
CTGGGGATGCTGGGGGCTGGGGAGGCATTTGATCTTTCATTTTTGAGTTTCATACTGCACTTTGCAAGAT
TGGGTGCACAAACTGGGGGTTGACATACGAGAACCCTTCAAAATCAGATTGGTCTATGTTAGCAATGACC
AGCTGATCTGGTGGTGTTAAGACAGGCTGTCCTCGCGTGAAGAACTTGTCAAAGTTTTCTGCTCCTTTGC
CACACACTTTGGGCTTGAATGGTGGTTGGATCTCCCTGTTCTCCAGTTTCTCCCAGTCGATCCTCCTGAA
GAAGGCATGCTCTCTGACATCCCTCTCTCCCTCGGGCCCGCAGCCCAGCCGCTTGGCAGGGTGTTTGGTC
ATAAGTCCTTTGCAGATGGAGACGGCTTCCTTGGACAAGGATTTGGGGTAGGACACGTTGTGCTCCATTA
TAGACTGAAACAGTTCATCTTCATCTTCACCATCAAACGGAGGCTGCCCGGCTAGCATCTCGTACAGCAG
CACACCGTACGCCCACCAATCTACAGACTTCCCGTACGGCTGGTAAGCGATTATCTCTGGGGCAATGTAG
TCCGGAGTCCCACAANAAGGTCCTGGTCGTGACTCCATCCATCATGTGTTCCTTGCACATCCCCGAAGTC
GGCGAATTTGATGTGCCCTTCTGAATCC
